>Addgene plasmid #25797 | pLL3.7_hsa-miR-30c | addgene partial sequence | sequence record 31813 | 25797 with PLL3.7-sense (CAGTGCAGGGGAAAGAATAGTAGAC)
TACAAAAACAAATTACAAAAATTCAAAATTTTCGGGTTTATTACAGGGACAGCAGAGATCCAGTTTGGTT
AGTACCGGGCCCGCTCTAGAAGATCTGGGCAGGAAGAGGGCCTATTTCCCATGATTCCTTCATATTTGCA
TATACGATACAAGGCTGTTAGAGAGATAATTAGAATTAATTTGACTGTAAACACAAAGATATTAGTACAA
AATACGTGACGTAGAAAGTAATAATTTCTTGGGTAGTTTGCAGTTTTAAAATTATGTTTTAAAATGGACT
ATCATATGCTTACCGTAACTTGAAAGTATTTCGATTTCTTGGCTTTATATATCTTGTGGAAAGGACGAGG
ATCCCCGTTCTGTGTCAGTGGTCAGGGGCTGATCAACCCTGGACCCTGTGGGCTATAACCATGCTGTAGT
GTGTGTAAACATCCTACACTCTCAGCTGTGAGCTCAAGGTGGCTGGGAGAGGGTTGTTTACTCCTTCTGC
CATGGAAAACATCAGCTGAAGAAGGAACAGTCTCCACTCCGCAGATCGGACGGAATGCGACCTCCCTAAT
CGAATTCCTCGAGGTCGACGGTATCGATAAGCTCGCTTCACGAGATTCCAGCAGGTCGAGGGACCTAATA
ACTTCGTATAGCATACATTATACGAAGTTATATTAAGGGTTCCAAGCTTAAGCGGCCGCGTGGATAACCG
TATTACCGCCATGCATTAGTTATTAATAGTAATCAATTACGGGGTCATTAGTTCATAGCCCATATATGGA
GTTCCGCGTTACATAACTTACGGTAAATGGCCCGCCTGGCTGACCGCCCAACGACCCCCGCCCATTGACG
TCAATAATGACGTATGTTCCCATAGT
