[The description below was written by a language model from this plasmid's Addgene catalogue record.]
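Description:
pLL3.7_hsa-miR-30c is a lentiviral RNAi-type vector built on the pLL3.7 (LentiLox 3.7) backbone, recorded as about 7.65 kb without insert, and designed to express the human microRNA miR-30c in mammalian cells. It is maintained in bacteria as a high-copy plasmid under ampicillin selection. The recommended host is a recombination-deficient strain, which is commonly chosen to keep the repeated long terminal repeats of lentiviral vectors stable. No feature table accompanies the record, so other backbone elements such as any reporter or recombinase sites are not documented here.

The payload is a human genomic fragment encompassing the miR-30c precursor, placed between XbaI and XhoI sites that both remain intact. According to the record, the original pLL3.7 cassette, consisting of a U6 promoter and a control short hairpin, was swapped for a cassette carrying a U6 promoter and the miRNA-containing genomic fragment taken from a pSIREN-RetroQ-based miRNA expression vector. The U6 promoter is an RNA polymerase III promoter suited to driving short, non-coding transcripts. The transcribed precursor is expected to be processed by the cell's endogenous miRNA machinery into mature miR-30c. The record lists the insert as 210 bp while describing the genomic fragments of this vector series as roughly 300 bp, a discrepancy it does not resolve.

Packaged into lentiviral particles, the construct allows stable delivery and sustained overexpression of miR-30c in dividing and non-dividing cells. It was deposited with a study of microRNA function during megakaryocytic differentiation of K562 cells, where such vectors were used for enforced expression of individual miRNAs.
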