Addgene plasmid #25797: pLL3.7_hsa-miR-30c
Depositing lab: Judy Lieberman. Depositing organization: Boston Children's Hospital. Publication: miR-34a contributes to megakaryocytic differentiation of K562 cells independently of p53. Navarro F, Gutman D, Meire E, Caceres M, Rigoutsos I, Bentwich Z, Lieberman J. Blood. 2009 Sep 3. 114(10):2181-92. 10.1182/blood-2009-02-205062 PubMed 19584398.
Backbone
  Vector backbone: pLL3.7
  Backbone size w/o insert (bp): 7650
  Vector type: Lentiviral, RNAi
Growth in bacteria
  Bacterial resistance: Ampicillin, 100 μg/mL
  Growth temperature: 37°C
  Growth strain: Stbl3
  Copy number: High Copy
Gene/Insert
  Gene/Insert name: hsa-miR-30c (alt name: miR-30c)
  Species: H. sapiens (human)
  Insert size (bp): 210
  Cloning method: Restriction Enzyme; 5′ cloning site XbaI (not destroyed); 3′ cloning site XhoI (not destroyed)
  Sequencing primers: 5′ n/a
Resource information
  A portion of this plasmid was derived from a plasmid made by: The pLL3.7 cassette containing the U6 promoter and a control short hairpin was replaced by a cassette containing the U6 promoter and an approx 300 bp genomic fragment for expression of the mature miRNA from pSIREN-RetroQ-miRNA expression vectors, kindly provided by Dr. B. Ramratnam, Brown University
Terms and licenses: Academic/Nonprofit Terms; Industry Terms: Not Available to Industry
Depositor comments: miR-30c sequence: 5'TGTAAACATCCTACACTCTCAGC3'
How to cite: pLL3.7_hsa-miR-30c was a gift from Judy Lieberman (Addgene plasmid # 25797 ; http://n2t.net/addgene:25797 ; RRID:Addgene_25797)
